Addgene plasmid #49394: pLPS-mOct4-gfp
Purpose: mammalian expression of mouse Oct3/4 fused to EGFP
Depositing lab: Randall McKinnon.
Backbone
  Vector backbone: pLPS-3'EGFP
  Backbone manufacturer: Clontech
  Backbone size w/o insert (bp): 4900
  Vector type: Mammalian Expression, Cre/Lox ; acceptor vector
  Selectable markers: Neomycin (select with G418)
Growth in bacteria
  Bacterial resistance: Chloramphenicol and Kanamycin, 25 & 50 μg/mL
  Growth temperature: 37°C
  Growth strain: DH5alpha
  Copy number: High Copy
Gene/Insert
  Gene/Insert name: Oct4 (alt names: Pou5f1; POU domain, class 5, transcription factor 1; Oct3/4)
  Species: M. musculus (mouse)
  Insert size (bp): 1039
  Mutation: 1101 (tga to ccc) with respect to GenBank ID BC068268
  GenBank ID: BC068268
  Entrez Gene: Pou5f1 (a.k.a. NF-A3, Oct-3, Oct-3/4, Oct-4, Oct3, Oct3/4, Oct4, Otf-3, Otf-4, Otf3, Otf3-rs7, Otf3g, Otf4)
  Promoter: CMV
  Tag / fusion protein: EGFP (C terminal on backbone)
  Cloning method: Unknown
  Sequencing primers: 5′ CMV-F
Terms and licenses: Academic/Nonprofit Terms; Industry Terms: Not Available to Industry
Depositor comments: mOct4 was transferred from the donor vector (pDNR-mOct3/4, Addgene plasmid #49393) to the acceptor vector using Cre-mediated recombination at the LoxP sites. When the recombinant construct is expressed in mammalian cells, EGFP is expressed from the immediate early promoter of cytomegalovirus (pCMV IE) as a 3' fusion to mOct4, through intron splicing.
How to cite: pLPS-mOct4-gfp was a gift from Randall McKinnon (Addgene plasmid # 49394)
