[The description below was written by a language model from this plasmid's Addgene catalogue record.]
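Description:
pLPS-mOct4-gfp is a mammalian expression plasmid built on the Clontech pLPS-3'EGFP backbone, an acceptor vector of about 4.9 kb designed to receive inserts by Cre/loxP recombination. It carries a roughly 1 kb mouse Oct4 (Pou5f1, Oct3/4) coding sequence under the control of the cytomegalovirus immediate early promoter. The plasmid is maintained at high copy in E. coli under combined chloramphenicol and kanamycin selection. In mammalian cells, a neomycin resistance marker allows selection of transfectants with G418. The record includes no feature table, so the origin of replication, polyadenylation signals and the exact arrangement of the resistance cassettes are not stated.

The Oct4 insert was not cloned by conventional ligation. It was transferred from a matching donor plasmid, pDNR-mOct3/4, into the acceptor by Cre-mediated recombination at the loxP sites. The insert differs from the reference cDNA at its stop codon, where TGA has been changed to CCC so that translation can continue past the end of Oct4. EGFP is supplied by the backbone as a C-terminal tag. According to the depositor, the fusion is formed through intron splicing: the CMV-driven transcript is spliced so that the Oct4 reading frame is joined to the downstream EGFP coding sequence, removing the intervening sequence.

The stated purpose is expression of mouse Oct3/4 fused to EGFP in mammalian cells. The fluorescent tag lets expression and localisation of this POU-domain transcription factor be followed directly, and G418 selection offers a route to stably expressing cell populations.
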