>Addgene plasmid #49394 | pLPS-mOct4-gfp | addgene partial sequence | sequence record 74732 | CMV-F 5'-CGCAAATGGGCGGTAGGCGTG-3'
GAGCTGGTTTAGTGAACCGTCAGATCCGCTAGCATAACTTCGTATAGCATACATTATACGAAGTTATCAG
TCGACGGTACCGGACATATGCCCGGGAATTCCCCATGGCTGGACACCTGGCTTCAGACTTCGCCTTCTCA
CCCCCACCAGGTGGGGGTGATGGGTCAGCAGGGCTGGAGCCGGGCTGGGTGGATCCTCGAACCTGGCTAA
GCTTCCAAGGGCCTCCAGGTGGGCCTGGAATCGGACCAGGCTCAGAGGTATTGGGGATCTCCCCATGTCC
GCCCGCATACGAGTTCTGCGGAGGGATGGCATACTGTGGACCTCAGGTTGGACTGGGCCTAGTCCCCCAA
GTTGGCGTGGAGACTTTGCAGCCTGAGGGCCAGGCAGGAGCACGAGTGGAAAGCAACTCAGAGGGAACCT
CCTCTGAGCCCTGTGCCGACCGCCCCAATGCCGTGAAGTTGGAGAAGGTGGAACCAACTCCCGAGGAGTC
CCAGGACATGAAAGCCCTGCAGAAGGAGCTAGAACAGTTTGCCAAGCTGCTGAAGCAGAAGAGGATCACC
TTGGGGTACACCCAGGCCGACGTGGGGCTCACCCTGGGCGTTCTCTTTGGAAAGGTGTTCAGCCAGACCA
CCATCTGTCGCTTCGAGGCCTTGCAGCTCAGCCTTAAGAACATGTGTAAGCTGCGGCCCCTGCTGGAGAA
GTGGGTGGAGGAAGCCGACAACAATGAGAACCTTCAGGAGATATGCAAATCGGAGACCCTGGTGCAGGCC
CGGAAGAGAAAGCGAACTAGCATTGAGAACCGTGTGAGGTGGAGTCTGGAGACCATGTTTCTGAAGTGCC
CGAAGCCCTCCCTACAGCAGATCACTCACATCGCCAATCAGCTTGGGCTAGAGAAGGATGTGGTTCGAGT
ATGGTTCTGTAACCGGCGCC
