>Addgene plasmid #49394 | pLPS-mOct4-gfp | addgene partial sequence | sequence record 75111 | EGFP-N 5'-CGTCGCCGTCCAGCTCGACCAG-3'
CGCGACCGGTAGCTGTGGAAAAAAAAGGGACAGGATAAGTATGATATTGTCAAGGAAACCCTGAATTCGA
AGCTTGAGCTCGAGATCCACGTCAGGTGGCACTTTTCGGGGAAATGTGCGCGGAACCCCTATTTGTTTAT
TTTTCTAAATACATTCAAATATGTATCCGCTCATGAGACAATAACCCTGATAAATGCTTCAATAATATTG
GATCTATAACTTCGTATAATGTATGCTATACGAAGTTATGGATCTTTCAGGAGCTAAGGAAGCTAAAATG
GAGAAAAAAATCACTGGATATACCACCGTTGATATATCCCAATGGCATCGTAAAGAACATTTTGAGGCAT
TTCAGTCAGTTGCTCAATGTACCTATAACCAGACCGTTCAGCTGGATATTACGGCCTTTTTAAAGACCGT
AAAGAAAAATAAGCACAAGTTTTATCCGGCCTTTATTCACATTCTTGCCCGCCTGATGAATGCTCATCCG
GAATTTCGTATGGCAATGAAAGACGGTGAGCTGGTGATATGGGATAGTGTTCACCCTTGTTACACCGTTT
TCCATGAGCAAACTGAAACGTTTTCATCGCTCTGGAGTGAATACCACGACGATTTCCGGCAGTTTCTACA
CATATATTCGCAAGATGTGGCGTGTTACGGTGAAAACCTGGCCTATTTCCCTAAAGGGTTTATTGAGAAT
ATGTTTTTCGTCTCAGCCAATCCCTGGGTGAGTTTCACCAGTTTTGATTTAAACGTGGCCAATATGGACA
ACTTCTTCGCCCCCGTTTTCACCATGGGCAAATATTATACGCAAGGCGACAAGGTGCTGATGCCGCTGGC
GATTCAGGTTCATCATGCCGTTTGTGATGGCTTCCATGTCGGCAGAATGCTTAATGAATTACAACAGTAC
TGCGATGAGTG
