>Addgene plasmid #49394 | pLPS-mOct4-gfp | addgene partial sequence | sequence record 83091 | CAT-F 5'-GTTTGTGATGGCTTCCATGTC-3'
TGCGATGAGTGGCAGGGCGGGGCGTAATTTGATATCGAGCTCGCTTGGACTCCTGTTGATAGATCCAGTA
ATGACCTCAGAACTCCATCTGGATTTGTTCAGAACGCTCGGTTGCCGCCGGGCGTTTTTTATTGGTGAGA
ATCCAAGCACTAGTCATGACCAGGATCTCCTAGGCTAGTTGTGATTATGATTATGATTATGATTATGATT
ATGACCACTTACCTGGGCCCGCGCGCCAAACGAATGGTCTAGAAAGCTCCTCGAGGGGTTTGAATGCATG
GAGAGCCCAGAGCAGTGACGGGAACAGAGGGAAAGGCCTCGCCCTCAGGAAAAGGGACTGAGTAGAGTGT
GGTGAAGTGGGGGCTTCCATAGCCTGGGGTGCCAAAGTGGGGACCTGGGGGCAGAGGAAAGGATACAGCC
CCCCCTGGGAAAGGTGTCCCTGTAGCCTCATACTCTTCTCGTTGGGAATACTCAATACTTGATCTTTTGC
CCTTCTGGCGCCGGTTACAGAACCATACTCGAACCACATCCTTCTCTAGCCCAAGCTGATTGGCGATGTG
AGTGATCTGCTGTAGGGAGGGCTTCGGGCACTTCAGAAACATGGTCTCCAGACTCCACCTCACACGGTTC
TCAATGCTAGTTCGCTTTCTCTTCCGGGCCTGCACCAGGGTCTCCGATTTGCATATCTCCTGAAGGTTCT
CATTGTTGTCGGCTTCCTCCACCCACTTCTCCAGCAGGGGCCGCAGCTTACACATGTTCTTAAGGCTGAG
CTGCAAGGCCTCGAAGCGACAGATGGTGGTCTGGCTGAACACCTTTCCAAAGAGAACGCCCAGGGTGAGC
CCCACGTC
